Addgene plasmid #48172: psicheck-2-Casp8
Purpose: contains Renilla Luciferase gene preceded by an intact (ATG) upstream open reading frame element
Depositing lab: Vamsi Mootha. Depositing organization: Massachusetts General Hospital. Publication: Upstream open reading frames cause widespread reduction of protein expression and are polymorphic among humans. Calvo SE, Pagliarini DJ, Mootha VK. Proc Natl Acad Sci U S A. 2009 May 5;106(18):7507-12. doi: 10.1073/pnas.0810916106. Epub 2009 Apr 16. PubMed 19372376.
Backbone
  Vector backbone: psicheck2
  Backbone manufacturer: Promega
  Backbone size w/o insert (bp): 6273
  Total vector size (bp): 6595
  Vector type: Luciferase
Growth in bacteria
  Bacterial resistance: Ampicillin, 100 μg/mL
  Growth temperature: 37°C
  Growth strain: Top10
  Copy number: High Copy
Gene/Insert
  Gene/Insert name: 5" UTR of CASP8
  Species: H. sapiens (human)
  GenBank ID: NM_001228
  Entrez Gene: CASP8 (a.k.a. ALPS2B, CAP4, Casp-8, FLICE, MACH, MCH5)
  Cloning method: Restriction Enzyme; 5′ cloning site Nhe1 (not destroyed); 3′ cloning site Nhe1 (not destroyed)
  Sequencing primers: 5′ T7
Terms and licenses: Academic/Nonprofit Terms; Industry Terms: Not Available to Industry
How to cite: psicheck-2-Casp8 was a gift from Vamsi Mootha (Addgene plasmid # 48172 ; http://n2t.net/addgene:48172 ; RRID:Addgene_48172)
