[The description below was written by a language model from this plasmid's Addgene catalogue record.]
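Description:
psicheck-2-Casp8 is a dual-luciferase reporter plasmid built on the commercial psiCHECK-2 backbone, recorded simply as a luciferase-type vector. It is maintained in E. coli as a high-copy plasmid under ampicillin selection. The total size is listed as about 6.6 kb, compared with roughly 6.3 kb for the empty backbone, which implies an insert of a few hundred base pairs. No feature table accompanies the record, so the promoters, polyadenylation signals and origin are not itemised. In general, the psiCHECK-2 design carries a Renilla luciferase reporter together with an independently expressed firefly luciferase that serves as an internal normalisation control for transfection in mammalian cells.

The insert is the 5′ UTR of human CASP8 (caspase-8), cloned into a single NheI site that is retained on both sides, so that it lies upstream of the Renilla luciferase coding sequence. The stated purpose is that Renilla luciferase is preceded by an intact upstream open reading frame (uORF) whose ATG start codon is preserved. Ribosomes scanning the reporter transcript can therefore initiate at the uORF before they reach the luciferase start codon. This construct therefore allows the effect of the native CASP8 uORF on downstream protein output to be measured as Renilla activity relative to firefly. The emphasis on an "intact (ATG)" element suggests it is meant to be compared with a version in which the uORF start codon is disrupted, although the record does not describe such a partner plasmid. The associated study concerns the widespread reduction of protein expression by uORFs in human genes.
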