>Addgene plasmid #48172 | psicheck-2-Casp8 | depositor partial sequence | sequence record 69704 | T7
GCTAGCGCTCTGAGTTTTTGGTTTCTGTTTCACCTTGTGTCTGAGCTGGTCTGAAGGCTGGTTGTTCAGA
CTGAGCTTCCTGCCTGCCTGTACCCCGCCAACAGCTTCAGAAGAAGGTGACTGGTGGCTGCCTGAGGAAT
ACCAGTGGGCAAGAGAATTAGCATTTCTGGAGCATCTGCTGTCTGAGCAGCCCCTGGGTGCGTCCACTTT
CTGGGCACGTGAGGTTGGGCCTTGGCCGCCTGAGCCCTTGAGTTGGTCACTTGAACCTTGGGAATATTGA
GATTATATTCTCCTGCCTTTTAAAAAGATGTTGCTAGC
