>Addgene plasmid #48172 | psicheck-2-Casp8 | addgene partial sequence | sequence record 71804 | chim-int-F 5'-TCTTACTGACATCCACTTTGCC-3'
GCTCTTAAGGCTAGAGTACTTAATACGACTCACTATAGGCTAGCGCTCTGAGTTTTTGGTTTCTGTTTCA
CCTTGTGTCTGAGCTGGTCTGAAGGCTGGTTGTTCAGACTGAGCTTCCTGCCTGCCTGTACCCCGCCAAC
AGCTTCAGAAGAAGGTGACTGGTGGCTGCCTGAGGAATACCAGTGGGCAAGAGAATTAGCATGTCTGGAG
CATCTGCTGTCTGAGCAGCCCCTGGGTGCGTCCACTTTCTGGGCACGTGAGGTTGGGCCTTGGCCGCCTG
AGCCCTTGAGTTGGTCACTTGAACCTTGGGAATATTGAGATTATATTCTCCTGCCTTTTAAAAAGATGTT
GCTAGCCACCTTGGCTTCCAAGGTGTACGACCCCGAGCAACGCAAACGCATGATCACTGGGCCTCAGTGG
TGGGCTCGCTGCAAGCAAATGAACGTGCTGGACTCCTTCATCAACTACTATGATTCCGAGAAGCACGCCG
AGAACGCCGTGATTTTTCTGCATGGTAACGCTGCCTCCAGCTACCTGTGGAGGCACGTCGTGCCTCACAT
CGAGCCCGTGGCTAGATGCATCATCCCTGATCTGATCGGAATGGGTAAGTCCGGCAAGAGCGGGAATGGC
TCATATCGCCTCCTGGATCACTACAAGTACCTCACCGCTTGGTTCGAGCTGCTGAACCTTCCAAAGAAAA
TCATCTTTGTGGGCCACGACTGGGGGGCTTGTCTGGCCTTTCACTACTCCTACGAGCACCAAGACAAGAT
CAAGGCCATCGTCCATGCTGAGAGTGTCGTGGACGTGATCGAGTCCTGGGACGAGTGGCCTGACATCGAG
GAGGATATCGCCCTGATCAAGAGCGAAGA
